>Addgene plasmid #101220 | pJSC269 - Bacterial expression plasmid for SpCas9 Cluster 1 + Q926A variant | addgene full sequence | sequence record 197535 | Addgene NGS Result
AAAATGACCCAGAGCGCTGCCGGCACCTGTCCTACGAGTTGCATGATAAAGAAGACAGTCATAAGTGCGG
CGACGATAGTCATGCCCCGCGCCCACCGGAAGGAGCTGACTGGGTTGAAGGCTCTCAAGGGCATCGGTCG
ACGCTCTCCCTTATGCGACTCCTGCATTAGGAAGCAGCCCAGTAGTAGGTTGAGGCCGTTGAGCACCGCC
GCCGCAAGGAATGGTGCATGCAAGGAGATGGCGCCCAACAGTCCCCCGGCCACGGGGCCTGCCACCATAC
CCACGCCGAAACAAGCGCTCATGAGCCCGAAGTGGCGAGCCCGATCTTCCCCATCGGTGATGTCGGCGAT
ATAGGCGCCAGCAACCGCACCTGTGGCGCCGGTGATGCCGGCCACGATGCGTCCGGCGTAGAGGATCGAG
ATCTCGATCCCGCGAAATTAATACGACTCACTATAGGGAGACCACAACGGTTTCCCTCTAGTGCCGGCTC
CGGAGAGCTCTTTAATTAAGCGGCCGCCCTGCAGGACTCGAGTTCTAGAAATAATTTTGTTTAACTTTAA
GAAGGAGATATACATATGAAATCTTCTCACCATCACCATCACCATCACCATCACCATGGTTCTTCTATGA
AAATCGAAGAAGGTAAACTGGTAATCTGGATTAACGGCGATAAAGGCTATAACGGTCTCGCTGAAGTCGG
TAAGAAATTCGAGAAAGATACCGGAATTAAAGTCACCGTTGAGCATCCGGATAAACTGGAAGAGAAATTC
CCACAGGTTGCGGCAACTGGCGATGGCCCTGACATTATCTTCTGGGCACACGACCGCTTTGGTGGCTACG
CTCAATCTGGCCTGTTGGCTGAAATCACCCCGGACAAAGCGTTCCAGGACAAGCTGTATCCGTTTACCTG
GGATGCCGTACGTTACAACGGCAAGCTGATTGCTTACCCGATCGCTGTTGAAGCGTTATCGCTGATTTAT
AACAAAGATCTGCTGCCGAACCCGCCAAAAACCTGGGAAGAGATCCCGGCGCTGGATAAAGAACTGAAAG
CGAAAGGTAAGAGCGCGCTGATGTTCAACCTGCAAGAACCGTACTTCACCTGGCCGCTGATTGCTGCTGA
CGGGGGTTATGCGTTCAAGTATGAAAACGGCAAGTACGACATTAAAGACGTGGGCGTGGATAACGCTGGC
GCGAAAGCGGGTCTGACCTTCCTGGTTGACCTGATTAAAAACAAACACATGAATGCAGACACCGATTACT
CCATCGCAGAAGCTGCCTTTAATAAAGGCGAAACAGCGATGACCATCAACGGCCCGTGGGCATGGTCCAA
CATCGACACCAGCAAAGTGAATTATGGTGTAACGGTACTGCCGACCTTCAAGGGTCAACCATCCAAACCG
TTCGTTGGCGTGCTGAGCGCAGGTATTAACGCCGCCAGTCCGAACAAAGAGCTGGCAAAAGAGTTCCTCG
AAAACTATCTGCTGACTGATGAAGGTCTGGAAGCGGTTAATAAAGACAAACCGCTGGGTGCCGTAGCGCT
GAAGTCTTACGAGGAAGAGTTGGCGAAAGATCCACGTATTGCCGCCACTATGGAAAACGCCCAGAAAGGT
GAAATCATGCCGAACATCCCGCAGATGTCCGCTTTCTGGTATGCCGTGCGTACTGCGGTGATCAACGCCG
CCAGCGGTCGTCAGACTGTCGATGAAGCCCTGAAAGACGCGCAGACTAATTCGAGCTCGAACAACAACAA
CAATAACAATAACAACAACCTCGGGATCGAGGAAAACCTGTACTTCCAATCCAATGCAATGGATAAGAAA
TACTCAATAGGCTTAGATATCGGCACAAATAGCGTCGGATGGGCGGTGATCACTGATGAATATAAGGTTC
CGTCTAAAAAGTTCAAGGTTCTGGGAAATACAGACCGCCACAGTATCAAAAAAAATCTTATAGGGGCTCT
TTTATTTGACAGTGGAGAGACAGCGGAAGCGACTCGTCTCAAACGGACAGCTCGTAGAAGGTATACACGT
CGGAAGAATCGTATTTGTTATCTACAGGAGATTTTTTCAAATGAGATGGCGAAAGTAGATGATAGTTTCT
TTCATCGACTTGAAGAGTCTTTTTTGGTGGAAGAAGACAAGAAGCATGAACGTCATCCTATTTTTGGAAA
TATAGTAGATGAAGTTGCTTATCATGAGAAATATCCAACTATCTATCATCTGCGAAAAAAATTGGTAGAT
TCTACTGATAAAGCGGATTTGCGCTTAATCTATTTGGCCTTAGCGCATATGATTAAGTTTCGTGGTCATT
TTTTGATTGAGGGAGATTTAAATCCTGATAATAGTGATGTGGACAAACTATTTATCCAGTTGGTACAAAC
CTACAATCAATTATTTGAAGAAAACCCTATTAACGCAAGTGGAGTAGATGCTAAAGCGATTCTTTCTGCA
CGATTGAGTAAATCAAGACGATTAGAAAATCTCATTGCTCAGCTCCCCGGTGAGAAGAAAAATGGCTTAT
TTGGGAATCTCATTGCTTTGTCATTGGGTTTGACCCCTAATTTTAAATCAAATTTTGATTTGGCAGAAGA
TGCTAAATTACAGCTTTCAAAAGATACTTACGATGATGATTTAGATAATTTATTGGCGCAAATTGGAGAT
CAATATGCTGATTTGTTTTTGGCAGCTAAGAATTTATCAGATGCTATTTTACTTTCAGATATCCTAAGAG
TAAATACTGAAATAACTAAGGCTCCCCTATCAGCTTCAATGATTAAACGCTACGATGAACATCATCAAGA
CTTGACTCTTTTAAAAGCTTTAGTTCGACAACAACTTCCAGAAAAGTATAAAGAAATCTTTTTTGATCAA
TCAAAAAACGGATATGCAGGTTATATTGATGGGGGAGCTAGCCAAGAAGAATTTTATAAATTTATCAAAC
CAATTTTAGAAAAAATGGATGGTACTGAGGAATTATTGGTGAAACTAAATCGTGAAGATTTGCTGCGCAA
GCAACGGACCTTTGACAACGGCTCTATTCCCCATCAAATTCACTTGGGTGAGCTGCATGCTATTTTGAGA
AGACAAGAAGACTTTTATCCATTTTTAAAAGACAATCGTGAGAAGATTGAAAAAATCTTGACTTTTCGAA
TTCCTTATTATGTTGGTCCATTGGCGCGTGGCAATAGTCGTTTTGCATGGATGACTCGGAAGTCTGAAGA
AACAATTACCCCATGGAATTTTGAAGAAGTTGTCGATAAAGGTGCTTCAGCTCAATCATTTATTGAACGC
ATGACAAACTTTGATAAAAATCTTCCAAATGAAAAAGTACTACCAAAACATAGTTTGCTTTATGAGTATT
TTACGGTTTATAACGAATTGACAAAGGTCAAATATGTTACTGAAGGAATGCGAAAACCAGCATTTCTTTC
AGGTGAACAGAAGAAAGCCATTGTTGATTTACTCTTCAAAACAAATCGAAAAGTAACCGTTAAGCAATTA
AAAGAAGATTATTTCAAAAAAATAGAATGTTTTGATAGTGTTGAAATTTCAGGAGTTGAAGATAGATTTA
ATGCTTCATTAGGTACCTACCATGATTTGCTAAAAATTATTAAAGATAAAGATTTTTTGGATAATGAAGA
AAATGAAGATATCTTAGAGGATATTGTTTTAACATTGACCTTATTTGAAGATAGGGAGATGATTGAGGAA
AGACTTAAAACATATGCTCACCTCTTTGATGATAAGGTGATGAAACAGCTTAAACGTCGCCGTTATACTG
GTTGGGGACGTTTGTCTCGAAAATTGATTAATGGTATTAGGGATAAGCAATCTGGCAAAACAATATTAGA
TTTTTTGAAATCAGATGGTTTTGCCAATCGCGCTTTTGCTGCTCTGATCGCTGATGATAGTTTGACATTT
AAAGAAGACATTCAAAAAGCACAAGTGTCTGGACAAGGCGATAGTTTACATGAACATATTGCAAATTTAG
CTGGTAGCCCTGCTATTAAAAAAGGTATTTTACAGACTGTAAAAGTTGTTGATGAATTGGTCAAAGTAAT
GGGGCGGCATAAGCCAGAAAATATCGTTATTGAAATGGCACGTGAAAATCAGACAACTCAAAAGGGCCAG
AAAAATTCGCGAGAGCGTATGAAACGAATCGAAGAAGGTATCAAAGAATTAGGAAGTCAGATTCTTAAAG
AGCATCCTGTTGAAAATACTCAATTGCAAAATGAAAAGCTCTATCTCTATTATCTCCAAAATGGAAGAGA
CATGTATGTGGACCAAGAATTAGATATTAATCGTTTAAGTGATTATGATGTCGATCACATTGTTCCACAA
AGTTTCCTTAAAGACGATTCAATAGACAATAAGGTCTTAACGCGTTCTGATAAAAATCGTGGTAAATCGG
ATAACGTTCCAAGTGAAGAAGTAGTCAAAAAGATGAAAAACTATTGGAGACAACTTCTAAACGCCAAGTT
AATCACTCAACGTAAGTTTGATAATTTAACGAAAGCTGAACGTGGAGGTTTGAGTGAACTTGATAAAGCT
GGTTTTATCAAACGCCAATTGGTTGAAACTCGCGCTATCACTAAGCATGTGGCACAAATTTTGGATAGTC
GCATGAATACTAAATACGATGAAAATGATAAACTTATTCGAGAGGTTAAAGTGATTACCTTAAAATCTAA
ATTAGTTTCTGACTTCCGAAAAGATTTCCAATTCTATAAAGTACGTGAGATTAACAATTACCATCATGCC
CATGATGCGTATCTAAATGCCGTCGTTGGAACTGCTTTGATTAAGAAATATCCAAAACTTGAATCGGAGT
TTGTCTATGGTGATTATAAAGTTTATGATGTTCGTAAAATGATTGCTAAGTCTGAGCAAGAAATAGGCAA
AGCAACCGCAAAATATTTCTTTTACTCTAATATCATGAACTTCTTCAAAACAGAAATTACACTTGCAAAT
GGAGAGATTCGCAAACGCCCTCTAATCGAAACTAATGGGGAAACTGGAGAAATTGTCTGGGATAAAGGGC
GAGATTTTGCCACAGTGCGCAAAGTATTGTCCATGCCCCAAGTCAATATTGTCAAGAAAACAGAAGTACA
GACAGGCGGATTCTCCAAGGAGTCAATTTTACCAAAAAGAAATTCGGACAAGCTTATTGCTCGTAAAAAA
GACTGGGATCCAAAAAAATATGGTGGTTTTGATAGTCCAACGGTAGCTTATTCAGTCCTAGTGGTTGCTA
AGGTGGAAAAAGGGAAATCGAAGAAGTTAAAATCCGTTAAAGAGTTACTAGGGATCACAATTATGGAAAG
AAGTTCCTTTGAAAAAAATCCGATTGACTTTTTAGAAGCTAAAGGATATAAGGAAGTTAAAAAAGACTTA
ATCATTAAACTACCTAAATATAGTCTTTTTGAGTTAGAAAACGGTCGTAAACGGATGCTGGCTAGTGCCG
GAGAATTACAAAAAGGAAATGAGCTGGCTCTGCCAAGCAAATATGTGAATTTTTTATATTTAGCTAGTCA
TTATGAAAAGTTGAAGGGTAGTCCAGAAGATAACGAACAAAAACAATTGTTTGTGGAGCAGCATAAGCAT
TATTTAGATGAGATTATTGAGCAAATCAGTGAATTTTCTAAGCGTGTTATTTTAGCAGATGCCAATTTAG
ATAAAGTTCTTAGTGCATATAACAAACATAGAGACAAACCAATACGTGAACAAGCAGAAAATATTATTCA
TTTATTTACGTTGACGAATCTTGGAGCTCCCGCTGCTTTTAAATATTTTGATACAACAATTGATCGTAAA
CGATATACGTCTACAAAAGAAGTTTTAGATGCCACTCTTATCCATCAATCCATCACTGGTCTTTATGAAA
CACGCATTGATTTGAGTCAGCTAGGAGGTGACTAATAACATTGGAAGTGGATAACGGATCCGCGATCGCG
GCGCGCCACCTGGTGGCCGGCCGGTACCACGCGTGCGCGCTGATCCGGCTGCTAACAAAGCCCGAAAGGA
AGCTGAGTTGGCTGCTGCCACCGCTGAGCAATAACTAGCATAACCCCTTGGGGCCTCTAAACGGGTCTTG
AGGGGTTTTTTGCTGAAAGGAGGAACTATATCCGGATATCCACAGGACGGGTGTGGTCGCCATGATCGCG
TAGTCGATAGTGGCTCCAAGTAGCGAAGCGAGCAGGACTGGGCGGCGGCCAAAGCGGTCGGACAGTGCTC
CGAGAACGGGTGCGCATAGAAATTGCATCAACGCATATAGCGCTAGCAGCACGCCATAGTGACTGGCGAT
GCTGTCGGAATGGACGATATCCCGCAAGAGGCCCGGCAGTACCGGCATAACCAAGCCTATGCCTACAGCA
TCCAGGGTGACGGTGCCGAGGATGACGATGAGCGCATTGTTAGATTTCATACACGGTGCCTGACTGCGTT
AGCAATTTAACTGTGATAAACTACCGCATTAAAGCTTATCGATGATAAGCTGTCAAACATGAGAATTCTT
GAAGACGAAAGGGCCTCGTGATACGCCTATTTTTATAGGTTAATGTCATGATAATAATGGTTTCTTAGAC
GTCAGGTGGCACTTTTCGGGGAAATGTGCGCGGAACCCCTATTTGTTTATTTTTCTAAATACATTCAAAT
ATGTATCCGCTCATGAGACAATAACCCTGATAAATGCTTCAATAACATTGAAAAAGGAAGAGTATGAGTA
TTCAACATTTCCGTGTCGCCCTTATTCCCTTTTTTGCGGCATTTTGCCTTCCTGTTTTTGCTCACCCAGA
AACGCTGGTGAAAGTAAAAGATGCTGAAGATCAGTTGGGTGCACGAGTGGGTTACATCGAACTGGATCTC
AACAGCGGTAAGATCCTTGAGAGTTTTCGCCCCGAAGAACGTTTTCCAATGATGAGCACTTTTAAAGTTC
TGCTATGTGGCGCGGTATTATCCCGTGTTGACGCCGGGCAAGAGCAACTCGGTCGCCGCATACACTATTC
TCAGAATGACTTGGTTGAGTACTCACCAGTCACAGAAAAGCATCTTACGGATGGCATGACAGTAAGAGAA
TTATGCAGTGCTGCCATAACCATGAGTGATAACACTGCGGCCAACTTACTTCTGACAACGATCGGAGGAC
CGAAGGAGCTAACCGCTTTTTTGCACAACATGGGGGATCATGTAACTCGCCTTGATCGTTGGGAACCGGA
GCTGAATGAAGCCATACCAAACGACGAGCGTGACACCACGATGCCTGCAGCAATGGCAACAACGTTGCGC
AAACTATTAACTGGCGAACTACTTACTCTAGCTTCCCGGCAACAATTAATAGACTGGATGGAGGCGGATA
AAGTTGCAGGACCACTTCTGCGCTCGGCCCTTCCGGCTGGCTGGTTTATTGCTGATAAATCTGGAGCCGG
TGAGCGTGGGTCTCGCGGTATCATTGCAGCACTGGGGCCAGATGGTAAGCCCTCCCGTATCGTAGTTATC
TACACGACGGGGAGTCAGGCAACTATGGATGAACGAAATAGACAGATCGCTGAGATAGGTGCCTCACTGA
TTAAGCATTGGTAACTGTCAGACCAAGTTTACTCATATATACTTTAGATTGATTTAAAACTTCATTTTTA
ATTTAAAAGGATCTAGGTGAAGATCCTTTTTGATAATCTCATGACCAAAATCCCTTAACGTGAGTTTTCG
TTCCACTGAGCGTCAGACCCCGTAGAAAAGATCAAAGGATCTTCTTGAGATCCTTTTTTTCTGCGCGTAA
TCTGCTGCTTGCAAACAAAAAAACCACCGCTACCAGCGGTGGTTTGTTTGCCGGATCAAGAGCTACCAAC
TCTTTTTCCGAAGGTAACTGGCTTCAGCAGAGCGCAGATACCAAATACTGTCCTTCTAGTGTAGCCGTAG
TTAGGCCACCACTTCAAGAACTCTGTAGCACCGCCTACATACCTCGCTCTGCTAATCCTGTTACCAGTGG
CTGCTGCCAGTGGCGATAAGTCGTGTCTTACCGGGTTGGACTCAAGACGATAGTTACCGGATAAGGCGCA
GCGGTCGGGCTGAACGGGGGGTTCGTGCACACAGCCCAGCTTGGAGCGAACGACCTACACCGAACTGAGA
TACCTACAGCGTGAGCTATGAGAAAGCGCCACGCTTCCCGAAGGGAGAAAGGCGGACAGGTATCCGGTAA
GCGGCAGGGTCGGAACAGGAGAGCGCACGAGGGAGCTTCCAGGGGGAAACGCCTGGTATCTTTATAGTCC
TGTCGGGTTTCGCCACCTCTGACTTGAGCGTCGATTTTTGTGATGCTCGTCAGGGGGGCGGAGCCTATGG
AAAAACGCCAGCAACGCGGCCTTTTTACGGTTCCTGGCCTTTTGCTGGCCTTTTGCTCACATGTTCTTTC
CTGCGTTATCCCCTGATTCTGTGGATAACCGTATTACCGCCTTTGAGTGAGCTGATACCGCTCGCCGCAG
CCGAACGACCGAGCGCAGCGAGTCAGTGAGCGAGGAAGCGGAAGAGCGCCTGATGCGGTATTTTCTCCTT
ACGCATCTGTGCGGTATTTCACACCGCAATGGTGCACTCTCAGTACAATCTGCTCTGATGCCGCATAGTT
AAGCCAGTATACACTCCGCTATCGCTACGTGACTGGGTCATGGCTGCGCCCCGACACCCGCCAACACCCG
CTGACGCGCCCTGACGGGCTTGTCTGCTCCCGGCATCCGCTTACAGACAAGCTGTGACCGTCTCCGGGAG
CTGCATGTGTCAGAGGTTTTCACCGTCATCACCGAAACGCGCGAGGCAGCTGCGGTAAAGCTCATCAGCG
TGGTCGTGAAGCGATTCACAGATGTCTGCCTGTTCATCCGCGTCCAGCTCGTTGAGTTTCTCCAGAAGCG
TTAATGTCTGGCTTCTGATAAAGCGGGCCATGTTAAGGGCGGTTTTTTCCTGTTTGGTCACTGATGCCTC
CGTGTAAGGGGGATTTCTGTTCATGGGGGTAATGATACCGATGAAACGAGAGAGGATGCTCACGATACGG
GTTACTGATGATGAACATGCCCGGTTACTGGAACGTTGTGAGGGTAAACAACTGGCGGTATGGATGCGGC
GGGACCAGAGAAAAATCACTCAGGGTCAATGCCAGCGCTTCGTTAATACAGATGTAGGTGTTCCACAGGG
TAGCCAGCAGCATCCTGCGATGCAGATCCGGAACATAATGGTGCAGGGCGCTGACTTCCGCGTTTCCAGA
CTTTACGAAACACGGAAACCGAAGACCATTCATGTTGTTGCTCAGGTCGCAGACGTTTTGCAGCAGCAGT
CGCTTCACGTTCGCTCGCGTATCGGTGATTCATTCTGCTAACCAGTAAGGCAACCCCGCCAGCCTAGCCG
GGTCCTCAACGACAGGAGCACGATCATGCGCACCCGTGGCCAGGACCCAACGCTGCCCGAGATGCGCCGC
GTGCGGCTGCTGGAGATGGCGGACGCGATGGATATGTTCTGCCAAGGGTTGGTTTGCGCATTCACAGTTC
TCCGCAAGAATTGATTGGCTCCAATTCTTGGAGTGGTGAATCCGTTAGCGAGGTGCCGCCGGCTTCCATT
CAGGTCGAGGTGGCCCGGCTCCATGCACCGCGACGCAACGCGGGGAGGCAGACAAGGTATAGGGCGGCGC
CTACAATCCATGCCAACCCGTTCCATGTGCTCGCCGAGGCGGCATAAATCGCCGTGACGATCAGCGGTCC
AATGATCGAAGTTAGGCTGGTAAGAGCCGCGAGCGATCCTTGAAGCTGTCCCTGATGGTCGTCATCTACC
TGCCTGGACAGCATGGCCTGCAACGCGGGCATCCCGATGCCGCCGGAAGCGAGAAGAATCATAATGGGGA
AGGCCATCCAGCCTCGCGTCGCGAACGCCAGCAAGACGTAGCCCAGCGCGTCGGCCGCCATGCCGGCGAT
AATGGCCTGCTTCTCGCCGAAACGTTTGGTGGCGGGACCAGTGACGAAGGCTTGAGCGAGGGCGTGCAAG
ATTCCGAATACCGCAAGCGACAGGCCGATCATCGTCGCGCTCCAGCGAAAGCGGTCCTCGCCG
Features (pLannotate 1.2.2; 17 found; start..end, strand, type, name):
    439..457     +  promoter       T7 promoter: promoter for bacteriophage T7 RNA polymerase
    546..568     +  RBS            RBS: efficient ribosome binding site from bacteriophage T7 gene 10 (Olins and Rangwala, 1989)
    588..617     +  CDS            10xHis: 10xHis affinity tag
    627..1727    +  CDS            MBP: maltose binding protein from E. coli; malE (mutated); This version of the gene does not encode a signal sequence, so MBP will remain in the cytosol.
   1782..1798    +  CDS            TEV site (fragment): tobacco etch virus (TEV) protease recognition and cleavage site
   1809..5915    +  CDS            HypaCas9: Cas9 endonuclease from the Streptococcus pyogenes Type II CRISPR/Cas system, mutated to improve targeting specificity without compromising on-target activity (Chen et al., 2017) carries the mutations N692A, M694A, Q695A, and H698A
   5998..6047    +  CDS            SET1 (fragment): solubility-enhancement tag derived from T7 phage gene 10B
   6055..6102    +  terminator     T7 terminator: transcription terminator for bacteriophage T7 RNA polymerase
   6128..6420    -  CDS            TcR (fragment): tetracycline efflux protein; tet; confers resistance to tetracycline
   6468..6496    -  promoter       tet promoter: E. coli promoter for tetracycline efflux protein gene
   6609..6713    +  promoter       AmpR promoter: bla
   6714..7574    +  CDS            AmpR: β-lactamase; bla; confers resistance to ampicillin, carbenicillin, and related antibiotics
   7745..8333    +  rep_origin     ori: high-copy-number ColE1/pMB1/pBR322/pUC origin of replication
   8519..8658    -  misc_feature   bom: basis of mobility region from pBR322
   8760..8951    -  CDS            rop: Rop protein, which maintains plasmids at low copy number; rop
   8968..9348    +  CDS            YPB1_ECOLX: Protein predicted: Swiss-Prot protein existence level 4. From Escherichia coli.
   9590..417     -  CDS            TcR (fragment) (across the origin): tetracycline efflux protein; tet; confers resistance to tetracycline
