[The description below was written by a language model from this plasmid's Addgene catalogue record and pLannotate feature annotations shown in this document.]
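Description:
pJSC269 is a bacterial expression plasmid of about 10.1 kb, built on the pCT10 backbone, for producing a recombinant Streptococcus pyogenes Cas9 variant in E. coli. It is selected with ampicillin through a β-lactamase (AmpR) gene under its own promoter and replicates from a ColE1/pMB1-type origin. The catalogue lists it as high copy, although the feature table also shows pBR322-derived bom and rop elements; Rop normally lowers copy number. Two tetracycline-resistance gene fragments and the tet promoter are annotated as well. These look like remnants of a pBR322-type backbone interrupted by the expression cassette rather than a working marker, and only ampicillin resistance is recorded.

The expression cassette is driven by a T7 promoter with the phage T7 gene 10 ribosome binding site and ends at a T7 terminator, so expression depends on a host that supplies T7 RNA polymerase. The open reading frame begins with a 10xHis tag, followed by a cytosolic maltose-binding protein lacking its signal sequence, a TEV protease site, and then the Cas9 coding sequence. This arrangement allows affinity purification and improved solubility, with the tags removable by TEV cleavage. The Cas9 carries N692A, M694A, Q695A and H698A, the "Cluster 1" substitutions that the annotation tool recognises as the high-fidelity HypaCas9, plus an additional Q926A mutation recorded in the catalogue fields. A short match to a solubility tag annotated downstream of Cas9 is probably residual vector sequence. The construct was made for a study of Cas9 proofreading and targeting accuracy, and it is suited to purifying the variant protein for in vitro biochemical characterisation.
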