Addgene plasmid #101220: pJSC269 - Bacterial expression plasmid for SpCas9 Cluster 1 + Q926A variant
Purpose: Bacterial expression plasmid for SpCas9 Cluster 1 + Q926A variant
Depositing lab: Jennifer Doudna & Keith Joung. Depositing organization: University of California, Berkeley. Publication: Enhanced proofreading governs CRISPR-Cas9 targeting accuracy. Chen JS, Dagdas YS, Kleinstiver BP, Welch MM, Sousa AA, Harrington LB, Sternberg SH, Joung JK, Yildiz A, Doudna JA. Nature. 2017 Sep 20. doi: 10.1038/nature24268. PubMed 28931002.
Backbone
  Vector backbone: pCT10
  Backbone manufacturer: Doudna lab
  Vector type: Bacterial Expression
Growth in bacteria
  Bacterial resistance: Ampicillin, 100 μg/mL
  Growth temperature: 37°C
  Growth strain: DH5alpha
  Copy number: High Copy
Gene/Insert
  Gene/Insert name: SpCas9 variant N692A/M694A/Q695A/H698A/Q926A (alt name: Streptococcus pyogenes Cas9)
  Species: Streptococcus pyogenes
  Mutation: N692A, M694A, Q695A, H698A and Q926A
  Promoter: T7
  Tag / fusion protein: 10x His (N terminal on backbone); MBP (N terminal on backbone); TEV site (N terminal on backbone)
  Cloning method: Gibson Cloning
  Sequencing primers: 5′ T7; 3′ T7-term
Terms and licenses: Academic/Nonprofit Terms; Industry Terms: Not Available to Industry
Depositor comments: Please visit https://www.biorxiv.org/content/early/2017/08/12/160036 for bioRxiv preprint.
How to cite: pJSC269 - Bacterial expression plasmid for SpCas9 Cluster 1 + Q926A variant was a gift from Jennifer Doudna & Keith Joung (Addgene plasmid # 101220 ; http://n2t.net/addgene:101220 ; RRID:Addgene_101220)
